>Addgene plasmid #242187 | hAAVS-RPL23a-SNAP | addgene full sequence | sequence record 484211 | Addgene NGS Result
AGCGCCCAATACGCAAACCGCCTCTCCCCGCGCGTTGGCCGATTCATTAATGCAGCTGGCACGACAGGTT
TCCCGACTGGAAAGCGGGCAGTGAGCGCAACGCAATTAATGTGAGTTAGCTCACTCATTAGGCACCCCAG
GCTTTACACTTTATGCTTCCGGCTCGTATGTTGTGTGGAATTGTGAGCGGATAACAATTTCACACAGGAA
ACAGCTATGACCATGATTACGCCAAGCTCAGAATTAACCCTCACTAAAGGGACTAGTCCTGCAGGTTTAA
ACGAATTCGCCCTTTGCTTTCTCTGACCAGCATTCTCTCCCCTGGGCCTGTGCCGCTTTCTGTCTGCAGC
TTGTGGCCTGGGTCACCTCTACGGCTGGCCCAGATCCTTCCCTGCCGCCTCCTTCAGGTTCCGTCTTCCT
CCACTCCCTCTTCCCCTTGCTCTCTGCTGTGTTGCTGCCCAAGGATGCTCTTTCCGGAGCACTTCCTTCT
CGGCGCTGCACCACGTGATGTCCTCTGAGCGGATCCTCCCCGTGTCTGGGTCCTCTCCGGGCATCTCTCC
TCCCTCACCCAACCCCATGCCGTCTTCACTCGCTGGGTTCCCTTTTCCTTCTCCTTCTGGGGCCTGTGCC
ATCTCTCGTTTCTTAGGATGGCCTTCTCCGACGGATGTCTCCCTTGCGTCCCGCCTCCCCTTCTTGTAGG
CCTGCATCATCACCGTTTTTCTGGACAACCCCAAAGTACCCCGTCTCCCTGGCTTTAGCCACCTCTCCAT
CCTCTTGCTTTCTTTGCCTGGACACCCCGTTCTCCTGTGGATTCGGGTCACCTCTCACTCCTTTCATTTG
GGCAGCTCCCCTACCCCCCTTACCTCTCTAGTCTGTGCTAGCTCTTCCAGCCCCCTGTCATGGCATCTTC
CAGGGGTCCGAGAGCTCAGCTAGTCTTCTTCCTCCAACCCGGGCCCCTATGTCCACTTCAGGACAGCATG
TTTGCTGCCTCCAGGGATCCTGTGTCCCCGAGCTGGGACCACCTTATATTCCCAGGGCCGGTTAATGTGG
CTCTGGTTCTGGGTACTTTTATCTGTCCCCTCCACCCCACAGTGGGGCAAGCTGGCCGGCCTTAATAGTA
ATCAATTACGGGGTCATTAGTTCATAGCCCATATATGGAGTTCCGCGTTACATAACTTACGGTAAATGGC
CCGCCTGGCTGACCGCCCAACGACCCCCGCCCATTGACGTCAATAATGACGTATGTTCCCATAGTAACGC
CAATAGGGACTTTCCATTGACGTCAATGGGTGGAGTATTTACGGTAAACTGCCCACTTGGCAGTACATCA
AGTGTATCATATGCCAAGTACGCCCCCTATTGACGTCAATGACGGTAAATGGCCCGCCTGGCATTATGCC
CAGTACATGACCTTATGGGACTTTCCTACTTGGCAGTACATCTACGTATTAGTCATCGCTATTACCATGG
TGATGCGGTTTTGGCAGTACATCAATGGGCGTGGATAGCGGTTTGACTCACGGGGATTTCCAAGTCTCCA
CCCCATTGACGTCAATGGGAGTTTGTTTTGGCACCAAAATCAACGGGACTTTCCAAAATGTCGTAACAAC
TCCGCCCCATTGACGCAAATGGGCGGTAGGCGTGTACGGTGGGAGGTCTATATAAGCAGAGCTGGTTTAG
TGAACCGTCAGATCCGCTAGCGCTACCGGACTCAGATCTCGAGGCCACC
[468 nt withheld, positions 1730-2197]
GGTGGAGGCAGTGGTACCATGGACAAAGACTGCGAAATGAAGCGCACCACCCTGGATAGCCCTCTGGGCA
AGCTGGAACTGTCTGGGTGCGAACAGGGCCTGCACCGTATCATCTTCCTGGGCAAAGGAACATCTGCCGC
CGACGCCGTGGAAGTGCCTGCCCCAGCCGCCGTGCTGGGCGGACCAGAGCCACTGATGCAGGCCACCGCC
TGGCTCAACGCCTACTTTCACCAGCCTGAGGCCATCGAGGAGTTCCCTGTGCCAGCCCTGCACCACCCAG
TGTTCCAGCAGGAGAGCTTTACCCGCCAGGTGCTGTGGAAACTGCTGAAAGTGGTGAAGTTCGGAGAGGT
CATCAGCTACAGCCACCTGGCCGCCCTGGCCGGCAATCCCGCCGCCACCGCCGCCGTGAAAACCGCCCTG
AGCGGAAATCCCGTGCCCATTCTGATCCCCTGCCACCGGGTGGTGCAGGGCGACCTGGACGTGGGGGGCT
ACGAGGGCGGGCTCGCCGTGAAAGAGTGGCTGCTGGCCCACGAGGGCCACAGACTGGGCAAGCCTGGGCT
GGGTTAAGATCATAATCAGCCATACCACATTTGTAGAGGTTTTACTTGCTTTAAAAAACCTCCCACACCT
CCCCCTGAACCTGAAACATAAAATGAATGCAATTGTTGTTGTTAACTTGTTTATTGCAGCTTATAATGGT
TACAAATAAAGCAATAGCATCACAAATTTCACAAATAAAGCATTTTTTTCACTGCATTCTAGTTGTGGTT
TGTCCAAACTCATCAATGTATCTTACGCGTCTACCGGGTAGGGGAGGCGCTTTTCCCAAGGCAGTCTGGA
GCATGCGCTTTAGCAGCCCCGCTGGGCACTTGGCGCTACACAAGTGGCCTCTGGCCTCGCACACATTCCA
CATCCACCGGTAGGCGCCAACCGGCTCCGTTCTTTGGTGGCCCCTTCGCGCCACCTTCTACTCCTCCCCT
AGTCAGGAAGTTCCCCCCCGCCCCGCAGCTCGCGTCGTGCAGGACGTGACAAATGGAAGTAGCACGTCTC
ACTAGTCTCGTGCAGATGGACAGCACCGCTGAGCAATGGAAGCGGGTAGGCCTTTGGGGCAGCGGCCAAT
AGCAGCTTTGCTCCTTCGCTTTCTGGGCTCAGAGGCTGGGAAGGGGTGGGTCCGGGGGCGGGCTCAGGGG
CGGGCTCAGGGGCGGGGCGGGCGCCCGAAGGTCCTCCGGAGGCCCGGCATTCTGCACGCTTCAAAAGCGC
ACGTCTGCCGCGCTGTTCTCCTCTTCCTCATCTCCGGGCCTTTCGACCTGCATCCCGCCACCATGAAAAA
GCCTGAACTCACCGCGACGTCTGTCGAGAAGTTTCTGATCGAAAAGTTCGACAGCGTCTCCGACCTGATG
CAGCTCTCGGAGGGCGAAGAATCTCGTGCTTTCAGCTTCGATGTAGGAGGGCGTGGATATGTCCTGCGGG
TAAATAGCTGCGCCGATGGTTTCTACAAAGATCGTTATGTTTATCGGCACTTTGCATCGGCCGCGCTCCC
GATTCCGGAAGTGCTTGACATTGGGGAATTCAGCGAGAGCCTGACCTATTGCATCTCCCGCCGTGCACAG
GGTGTCACGTTGCAAGACCTGCCTGAAACCGAACTGCCCGCTGTTCTGCAGCCGGTCGCGGAGGCCATGG
ATGCGATCGCTGCGGCCGATCTTAGCCAGACGAGCGGGTTCGGCCCATTCGGACCGCAAGGAATCGGTCA
ATACACTACATGGCGTGATTTCATATGCGCGATTGCTGATCCCCATGTGTATCACTGGCAAACTGTGATG
GACGACACCGTCAGTGCGTCCGTCGCGCAGGCTCTCGATGAGCTGATGCTTTGGGCCGAGGACTGCCCCG
AAGTCCGGCACCTCGTGCACGCGGATTTCGGCTCCAACAATGTCCTGACGGACAATGGCCGCATAACAGC
GGTCATTGACTGGAGCGAGGCGATGTTCGGGGATTCCCAATACGAGGTCGCCAACATCTTCTTCTGGAGG
CCGTGGTTGGCTTGTATGGAGCAGCAGACGCGCTACTTCGAGCGGAGGCATCCGGAGCTTGCAGGATCGC
CGCGGCTCCGGGCGTATATGCTCCGCATTGGTCTTGACCAACTCTATCAGAGCTTGGTTGACGGCAATTT
CGATGATGCAGCTTGGGCGCAGGGTCGATGCGACGCAATCGTCCGATCCGGAGCCGGGACTGTCGGGCGT
ACACAAATCGCCCGCAGAAGCGCGGCCGTCTGGACCGATGGCTGTGTAGAAGTACTCGCCGATAGTGGAA
ACCGACGCCCCAGCACTCGTCCGAGGGCAAAGGAATAGGTCGACCCGGTTCGAGATCCAGGCGCGGATCA
ATAAAAGATCATTATTTTCAATAGATCTGTGTGTTGGTTTTTTGTGTGCCTTGGGGGAGGGGGAGGCCAG
AATGAGGCGCGGCCAAGGGGGAGGGGGAGGCCAGAATGACCTTGGGGGAGGGGGAGGCCAGAATGACCTT
GGGGGAGGGGGAGGCCAGAATGAGGCGCGCCCCCCTCGACTGTGCCTTCTAGTTGCCAGCCATCTGTTGT
TTGCCCCTCCCCCGTGCCTTCCTTGACCCTGGAAGGTGCCACTCCCACTGTCCTTTCCTAATAAAATGAG
GAAATTGCATCGCATTGTCTGAGTAGGTGTCATTCTATTCTGGGGGGTGGGGTGGGGCAGGACAGCAAGG
GGGAGGATTGGGAAGACAATAGCAGGCATGCTGGGGATGCGGTGGGCTCTATGGCTGATATCTAAGCTTT
ACTAGGGACAGGATTGGTGACAGAAAAGCCCCATCCTTAGGCCTCCTCCTTCCTAGTCTCCTGATATTGG
GTCTAACCCCCACCTCCTGTTAGGCAGATTCCTTATCTGGTGACACACCCCCATTTCCTGGAGCCATCTC
TCTCCTTGCCAGAACCTCTAAGGTTTGCTTACGATGGAGCCAGAGAGGATCCTGGGAGGGAGAGCTTGGC
AGGGGGTGGGAGGGAAGGGGGGGATGCGTGACCTGCCCGGTTCTCAGTGGCCACCCTGCGCTACCCTCTC
CCAGAACCTGAGCTGCTCTGACGCGGCTGTCTGGTGCGTTTCACTGATCCTGGTGCTGCAGCTTCCTTAC
ACTTCCCAAGAGGAGAAGCAGTTTGGAAAAACAAAATCAGAATAAGTTGGTCCTGAGTTCTAACTTTGGC
TCTTCACCTTTCTAGTCCCCAATTTATATTGTTCCTCCGTGCGTCAGTTTTACCTGTGAGATAAGGCCAG
TAGCCAGCCCCGTCCTGGCAGGGCTGTGGTGAGGAGGGGGGTGTCCGTGTGGAAAACTCCCTTTGTGAGA
ATGGTGCGTCCTAGGTGTTCACCAGGTCGTGGCCGCCTCTACTCCCTTTCTCTTTCTCCATCCTTCTTTC
CTTAAAGAGTCCCCAGTGCTATCTGGGACATATTCCTCCGCCCAGAGCAGGGTCCCGCTTCCCTAAGGCC
CTGCTCTGGGCTTCTGGGTTTGAGTCCTTGGCAAGCCCAGGAGAGGCGCTCAGGCTTCCCTGTCCCCCTT
CCTCGTCCACCATCTCATGCCCCTGGCTCTCCTGCCCCTTCCCTACAGGGGTTCCTGGCTCTGCTCTAAG
GGCGAATTCGCGGCCGCTAAATTCAATTCGCCCTATAGTGAGTCGTATTACAATTCACTGGCCGTCGTTT
TACAACGTCGTGACTGGGAAAACCCTGGCGTTACCCAACTTAATCGCCTTGCAGCACATCCCCCTTTCGC
CAGCTGGCGTAATAGCGAAGAGGCCCGCACCGATCGCCCTTCCCAACAGTTGCGCAGCCTATACGTACGG
CAGTTTAAGGTTTACACCTATAAAAGAGAGAGCCGTTATCGTCTGTTTGTGGATGTACAGAGTGATATTA
TTGACACGCCGGGGCGACGGATGGTGATCCCCCTGGCCAGTGCACGTCTGCTGTCAGATAAAGTCTCCCG
TGAACTTTACCCGGTGGTGCATATCGGGGATGAAAGCTGGCGCATGATGACCACCGATATGGCCAGTGTG
CCGGTCTCCGTTATCGGGGAAGAAGTGGCTGATCTCAGCCACCGCGAAAATGACATCAAAAACGCCATTA
ACCTGATGTTCTGGGGAATATAAATGTCAGGCATGAGATTATCAAAAAGGATCTTCACCTAGATCCTTTT
CACGTAGAAAGCCAGTCCGCAGAAACGGTGCTGACCCCGGATGAATGTCAGCTACTGGGCTATCTGGACA
AGGGAAAACGCAAGCGCAAAGAGAAAGCAGGTAGCTTGCAGTGGGCTTACATGGCGATAGCTAGACTGGG
CGGTTTTATGGACAGCAAGCGAACCGGAATTGCCAGCTGGGGCGCCCTCTGGTAAGGTTGGGAAGCCCTG
CAAAGTAAACTGGATGGCTTTCTTGCCGCCAAGGATCTGATGGCGCAGGGGATCAAGCTCTGATCAAGAG
ACAGGATGAGGATCGTTTCGCATGATTGAACAAGATGGATTGCACGCAGGTTCTCCGGCCGCTTGGGTGG
AGAGGCTATTCGGCTATGACTGGGCACAACAGACAATCGGCTGCTCTGATGCCGCCGTGTTCCGGCTGTC
AGCGCAGGGGCGCCCGGTTCTTTTTGTCAAGACCGACCTGTCCGGTGCCCTGAATGAACTGCAAGACGAG
GCAGCGCGGCTATCGTGGCTGGCCACGACGGGCGTTCCTTGCGCAGCTGTGCTCGACGTTGTCACTGAAG
CGGGAAGGGACTGGCTGCTATTGGGCGAAGTGCCGGGGCAGGATCTCCTGTCATCTCACCTTGCTCCTGC
CGAGAAAGTATCCATCATGGCTGATGCAATGCGGCGGCTGCATACGCTTGATCCGGCTACCTGCCCATTC
GACCACCAAGCGAAACATCGCATCGAGCGAGCACGTACTCGGATGGAAGCCGGTCTTGTCGATCAGGATG
ATCTGGACGAAGAGCATCAGGGGCTCGCGCCAGCCGAACTGTTCGCCAGGCTCAAGGCGAGCATGCCCGA
CGGCGAGGATCTCGTCGTGACCCATGGCGATGCCTGCTTGCCGAATATCATGGTGGAAAATGGCCGCTTT
TCTGGATTCATCGACTGTGGCCGGCTGGGTGTGGCGGACCGCTATCAGGACATAGCGTTGGCTACCCGTG
ATATTGCTGAAGAGCTTGGCGGCGAATGGGCTGACCGCTTCCTCGTGCTTTACGGTATCGCCGCTCCCGA
TTCGCAGCGCATCGCCTTCTATCGCCTTCTTGACGAGTTCTTCTGAATTATTAACGCTTACAATTTCCTG
ATGCGGTATTTTCTCCTTACGCATCTGTGCGGTATTTCACACCGCATCAGGTGGCACTTTTCGGGGAAAT
GTGCGCGGAACCCCTATTTGTTTATTTTTCTAAATACATTCAAATATGTATCCGCTCATGAGATTATCAA
AAAGGATCTTCACCTAGATCCTTTTAAATTAAAAATGAAGTTTTAAATCAATCTAAAGTATATATGAGTA
AACTTGGTCTGACAGTTACCAATGCTTAATCAGTGAGGCACCTATCTCAGCGATCTGTCTATTTCGTTCA
TCCATAGTTGCCTGACTCCCCGTCGTGTAGATAACTACGATACGGGAGGGCTTACCATCTGGCCCCAGTG
CTGCAATGATACCGCGAGACCCACGCTCACCGGCTCCAGATTTATCAGCAATAAACCAGCCAGCCGGAAG
GGCCGAGCGCAGAAGTGGTCCTGCAACTTTATCCGCCTCCATCCAGTCTATTAATTGTTGCCGGGAAGCT
AGAGTAAGTAGTTCGCCAGTTAATAGTTTGCGCAACGTTGTTGCCATTGCTACAGGCATCGTGGTGTCAC
GCTCGTCGTTTGGTATGGCTTCATTCAGCTCCGGTTCCCAACGATCAAGGCGAGTTACATGATCCCCCAT
GTTGTGCAAAAAAGCGGTTAGCTCCTTCGGTCCTCCGATCGTTGTCAGAAGTAAGTTGGCCGCAGTGTTA
TCACTCATGGTTATGGCAGCACTGCATAATTCTCTTACTGTCATGCCATCCGTAAGATGCTTTTCTGTGA
CTGGTGAGTACTCAACCAAGTCATTCTGAGAATAGTGTATGCGGCGACCGAGTTGCTCTTGCCCGGCGTC
AATACGGGATAATACCGCGCCACATAGCAGAACTTTAAAAGTGCTCATCATTGGAAAACGTTCTTCGGGG
CGAAAACTCTCAAGGATCTTACCGCTGTTGAGATCCAGTTCGATGTAACCCACTCGTGCACCCAACTGAT
CTTCAGCATCTTTTACTTTCACCAGCGTTTCTGGGTGAGCAAAAACAGGAAGGCAAAATGCCGCAAAAAA
GGGAATAAGGGCGACACGGAAATGTTGAATACTCATACTCTTCCTTTTTCAATATTATTGAAGCATTTAT
CAGGGTTATTGTCTCATGACCAAAATCCCTTAACGTGAGTTTTCGTTCCACTGAGCGTCAGACCCCGTAG
AAAAGATCAAAGGATCTTCTTGAGATCCTTTTTTTCTGCGCGTAATCTGCTGCTTGCAAACAAAAAAACC
ACCGCTACCAGCGGTGGTTTGTTTGCCGGATCAAGAGCTACCAACTCTTTTTCCGAAGGTAACTGGCTTC
AGCAGAGCGCAGATACCAAATACTGTTCTTCTAGTGTAGCCGTAGTTAGGCCACCACTTCAAGAACTCTG
TAGCACCGCCTACATACCTCGCTCTGCTAATCCTGTTACCAGTGGCTGCTGCCAGTGGCGATAAGTCGTG
TCTTACCGGGTTGGACTCAAGACGATAGTTACCGGATAAGGCGCAGCGGTCGGGCTGAACGGGGGGTTCG
TGCACACAGCCCAGCTTGGAGCGAACGACCTACACCGAACTGAGATACCTACAGCGTGAGCTATGAGAAA
GCGCCACGCTTCCCGAAGGGAGAAAGGCGGACAGGTATCCGGTAAGCGGCAGGGTCGGAACAGGAGAGCG
CACGAGGGAGCTTCCAGGGGGAAACGCCTGGTATCTTTATAGTCCTGTCGGGTTTCGCCACCTCTGACTT
GAGCGTCGATTTTTGTGATGCTCGTCAGGGGGGCGGAGCCTATGGAAAAACGCCAGCAACGCGGCCTTTT
TACGGTTCCTGGCCTTTTGCTGGCCTTTTGCTCACATGTTCTTTCCTGCGTTATCCCCTGATTCTGTGGA
TAACCGTATTACCGCCTTTGAGTGAGCTGATACCGCTCGCCGCAGCCGAACGACCGAGCGCAGCGAGTCA
GTGAGCGAGGAAGCGGAAG
Features (pLannotate 1.2.2; 28 found; start..end, strand, type, name):
      2..94      +  CDS            lacI (fragment): lac repressor; lacI; The lac repressor binds to the lac operator to inhibit transcription in E. coli. This inhibition can be relieved by adding lactose or isopropyl-β-D-thiogalactopyranoside (IPTG).
    107..128     +  protein_bind   CAP binding site: CAP binding activates transcription in the presence of cAMP. E. coli catabolite activator protein
    143..173     +  promoter       lac promoter: promoter for the E. coli lac operon
    181..197     +  protein_bind   lac operator: The lac repressor binds to the lac operator to inhibit transcription in E. coli. This inhibition can be relieved by adding lactose or isopropyl-β-D-thiogalactopyranoside (IPTG). lac repressor encoded by lacI
    242..260     +  promoter       T3 promoter: promoter for bacteriophage T3 RNA polymerase
    295..1098    +  misc_feature   HA-L: left homology arm from the adeno-associated virus integration site (AAVS1) within intron 1 of the human PPP1R12C gene
   1166..1469    +  enhancer       CMV enhancer: human cytomegalovirus immediate early enhancer
   1470..1673    +  promoter       CMV promoter: human cytomegalovirus (CMV) immediate early promoter
   1696..1723    +  misc_feature   MCS (fragment): multiple cloning site
   1730..2197    +  CDS            RPL23A (sequence withheld): RL23A_HUMAN - Experimental evidence at protein level: Swiss-Prot protein existence level 1. Component of the ribosome, a large ribonucleoprotein complex responsible for the synthesis of proteins in the cell. Binds a specific region on the 26S rRNA. May promote p53/TP53 degradation possibly through the stimulation of MDM2-mediated TP53 polyubiquitination (PubMed:26203195). From Homo sapiens (Human).
   2216..2761    +  CDS            SNAP-tag®: human O6-alkylguanine-DNA-alkyltransferase variant that forms covalent bonds with benzylguanine derivatives fast-reacting variant, optimized for mammalian expression
   2765..2848    +  CDS            large T antigen (fragment): large T antigen from SV40 (simian virus 40)
   2871..2992    +  polyA_signal   SV40 poly(A) signal: SV40 polyadenylation signal
   3003..3502    +  promoter       PGK promoter: mouse phosphoglycerate kinase 1 promoter
   3520..4545    +  CDS            HygR: aminoglycoside phosphotransferase from E. coli; aph(4)-Ia; confers resistance to hygromycin
   4577..4625    +  polyA_signal   poly(A) signal: synthetic polyadenylation signal
   4757..4981    +  polyA_signal   bGH poly(A) signal: bovine growth hormone polyadenylation signal
   4998..5834    +  misc_feature   HA-R: right homology arm from the adeno-associated virus integration site (AAVS1) within intron 1 of the human PPP1R12C gene
   5869..5887    -  promoter       T7 promoter: promoter for bacteriophage T7 RNA polymerase
   5890..6037    +  CDS            lacZα (fragment): LacZα fragment of β-galactosidase; lacZ fragment
   6047..6350    +  CDS            ccdB (fragment): CcdB, a bacterial toxin that poisons DNA gyrase; ccdB; Plasmids containing the ccdB gene cannot be propagated in standard E. coli strains.
   6398..6667    +  CDS            tnpA (fragment): TN5P_ECOLX - Also known as tnp. Experimental evidence at protein level: Swiss-Prot protein existence level 1. Mediates transposition of transposon Tn5 by a 'cut and paste' mechanism. First, the monomeric transposase binds the 19 bp inverted DNA repeats flanking the transposon. Then, dimerization of the DNA- bound transposase creates a synaptic DNA complex. After nicking of the first DNA strand, excision of the transposon proceeds through a series of intermediates. The transposase then mediates the insertion of the transposon at a new site by strand transfer. The activity of the wild- type tran
   6699..7493    +  CDS            NeoR/KanR: aminoglycoside phosphotransferase from Tn5; aph(3')-II (or nptII); confers resistance to neomycin, kanamycin, and G418 (Geneticin®)
   7514..7564    -  misc_feature   bom (fragment): basis of mobility region from pBR322
   7591..7650    +  promoter       AmpR promoter (fragment): bla
   7743..8603    -  CDS            AmpR: β-lactamase; bla; confers resistance to ampicillin, carbenicillin, and related antibiotics
   8604..8656    -  promoter       AmpR promoter (fragment): bla
   8727..9315    +  rep_origin     ori: high-copy-number ColE1/pMB1/pBR322/pUC origin of replication
