[The description below was written by a language model from this plasmid's Addgene catalogue record and pLannotate feature annotations shown in this document.]
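Description:
hAAVS-RPL23a-SNAP is a mammalian expression and AAVS1 safe-harbour donor plasmid of about 9.5 kb, built on the hAAVS1-HYG-CMV-EGFP backbone. Human RPL23A, which encodes a large-subunit ribosomal protein, was introduced by Gibson cloning, apparently in place of the EGFP named in the backbone, since no EGFP is annotated. The open reading frame is driven by the CMV immediate-early enhancer and promoter and is fused at its C terminus to SNAP-tag. This engineered O6-alkylguanine-DNA-alkyltransferase variant reacts covalently with benzylguanine substrates, so the fusion protein can be labelled with fluorescent or affinity ligands. Transcription ends at an SV40 polyadenylation signal. The depositor notes an insertion of roughly 92 bp in the 3′ UTR between the SNAP stop codon and this signal, with the coding sequence unaffected. The short "large T antigen" fragment annotated at that position likely corresponds to this SV40-derived stretch.

Downstream, a mouse PGK promoter drives a hygromycin resistance gene, followed by synthetic and bGH polyadenylation signals, for selection of mammalian cells. Both cassettes are flanked by left and right homology arms from the AAVS1 locus in intron 1 of human PPP1R12C. This arrangement suits homology-directed integration at that site when paired with a site-specific nuclease, although the record does not describe the targeting reagents.

In bacteria the plasmid replicates from a high-copy ColE1/pUC-type origin and is selected with ampicillin. A NeoR/KanR gene is also annotated in the backbone. A lacZα–ccdB fragment lies outside the homology arms, consistent with the recorded use of a ccdB-tolerant strain. The stated purpose is expression of RPL23a-SNAP in mammalian cells, and the associated publication concerns ribosome biogenesis.
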