Addgene plasmid #242187: hAAVS-RPL23a-SNAP
Purpose: Express RPL23a-SNAP in mammalian cells
Depositing lab: Joshua Mendell. Depositing organization: University of Texas Southwestern Medical Center. Publication: An ultraconserved snoRNA-like element in long noncoding RNA CRNDE promotes ribosome biogenesis and cell proliferation. Lee JS, Dan T, Zhang H, Cheng Y, Rehfeld F, Brugarolas J, Mendell JT. Mol Cell. 2025 Apr 17;85(8):1543-1560.e10. doi: 10.1016/j.molcel.2025.03.006. Epub 2025 Apr 3. PubMed 40185099.
Backbone
  Vector backbone: hAAVS1-HYG-CMV-EGFP
  Vector type: Mammalian Expression
Growth in bacteria
  Bacterial resistance: Ampicillin, 100 μg/mL
  Growth temperature: 37°C
  Growth strain: ccdB Survival
  Copy number: High Copy
Gene/Insert
  Gene/Insert name: RPL23a
  Species: H. sapiens (human)
  Entrez Gene: RPL23A (a.k.a. MDA20, FLJ27455)
  Promoter: CMV
  Tag / fusion protein: SNAP (C terminal on insert)
  Cloning method: Gibson Cloning
Terms and licenses: Academic/Nonprofit Terms; Industry Terms: Not Available to Industry
Depositor comments: ~92 bp insertion in the 3′ UTR between SnapTag stop and SV40 poly(A); coding sequence unchanged.
How to cite: hAAVS-RPL23a-SNAP was a gift from Joshua Mendell (Addgene plasmid # 242187 ; http://n2t.net/addgene:242187 ; RRID:Addgene_242187)
